Addgene plasmid #49684: pVRa29_371
Depositing lab: Christopher Voigt. Depositing organization: University of California, San Francisco (UCSF). Publication: Design of orthogonal genetic switches based on a crosstalk map of sigmas, anti-sigmas, and promoters. Rhodius VA, Segall-Shapiro TH, Sharon BD, Ghodasara A, Orlova E, Tabakh H, Burkhardt DH, Clancy K, Peterson TC, Gross CA, Voigt CA. Mol Syst Biol. 2013 Oct 29;9:702. doi: 10.1038/msb.2013.58. PubMed 24169405.
Backbone
  Vector backbone: pVRa
  Vector type: Bacterial Expression, Synthetic Biology
Growth in bacteria
  Bacterial resistance: Ampicillin, 100 μg/mL
  Growth temperature: 37°C
  Growth strain: DH10B
  Copy number: Low Copy
Gene/Insert
  Gene/Insert name: ECF29_371
  Species: Mesorhizobium loti MAFF303099
  Mutation: Codon optimized for E.coli
  Promoter: pT7-lacO
  Tag / fusion protein: His6-PreScission (N terminal on backbone)
  Cloning method: Restriction Enzyme; 5′ cloning site NdeI (not destroyed); 3′ cloning site HindIII (not destroyed)
  Sequencing primers: 5′ CGATATAGGCGCCAGCAAC; 3′ CAGCAGCCAACTCAGCTTC
Terms and licenses: Academic/Nonprofit Terms; Industry Terms: Not Available to Industry
How to cite: pVRa29_371 was a gift from Christopher Voigt (Addgene plasmid # 49684 ; http://n2t.net/addgene:49684 ; RRID:Addgene_49684)
