[The description below was written by a language model from this plasmid's Addgene catalogue record and pLannotate feature annotations shown in this document.]
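Description:
pVRa29_371 is a bacterial expression plasmid built on the pVRa backbone, a pET-style vector, and belongs to a synthetic-biology collection of extracytoplasmic function (ECF) sigma factors, anti-sigmas and promoters characterised for orthogonal genetic switches. It is maintained in E. coli under ampicillin selection through the β-lactamase gene and its own promoter. Replication relies on a ColE1/pMB1-type origin accompanied by the rop gene and the bom region, consistent with the low copy number in the catalogue entry. An f1 origin is also present, along with short tetracycline-resistance fragments that are non-functional remnants of the pBR322-derived backbone.

The insert is ECF29_371, a sigma factor from Mesorhizobium loti MAFF303099, codon optimised for E. coli and cloned between NdeI and HindIII sites, both retained. Expression is driven by a T7 promoter followed by a lac operator, with the T7 gene 10 ribosome binding site upstream and a T7 terminator downstream. A plasmid-borne lacI gene supplies repressor, so transcription requires T7 RNA polymerase in the host and is relieved by IPTG. The backbone contributes an N-terminal His6 tag followed by a PreScission protease site, allowing affinity purification and tag removal. The short tag fragment annotated just after the RBS probably corresponds to this His tag.

The automated feature table does not annotate the ECF coding sequence itself, which presumably occupies the unannotated stretch spanning the sequence origin between the N-terminal tag and the terminator. A His-tag fragment and a T7 gene 10-derived fragment annotated just before the terminator appear to be backbone sequence beyond the cloning site, and the record gives no indication that they are fused to the insert.
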