Features (pLannotate 1.2.2; 19 found; start..end, strand, type, name):
    655..672     +  CDS            9xHis (fragment): 9xHis affinity tag
    682..731     +  CDS            SET1 (fragment): solubility-enhancement tag derived from T7 phage gene 10B
    739..786     +  terminator     T7 terminator: transcription terminator for bacteriophage T7 RNA polymerase
    823..1278    +  rep_origin     f1 ori (sequence partly withheld): f1 bacteriophage origin of replication; arrow indicates direction of (+) strand synthesis
   1305..1409    +  promoter       AmpR promoter: bla
   1410..2270    +  CDS            AmpR: β-lactamase; bla; confers resistance to ampicillin, carbenicillin, and related antibiotics
   2441..3029    +  rep_origin     ori: high-copy-number ColE1/pMB1/pBR322/pUC origin of replication
   3215..3357    -  misc_feature   bom: basis of mobility region from pBR322
   3459..3650    -  CDS            rop: Rop protein, which maintains plasmids at low copy number; rop
   3667..4047    +  CDS            YPB1_ECOLX: Protein predicted: Swiss-Prot protein existence level 4. From Escherichia coli.
   4119..4410    -  CDS            TcR (fragment): tetracycline efflux protein; tet; confers resistance to tetracycline
   4425..4446    -  protein_bind   CAP binding site: CAP binding activates transcription in the presence of cAMP. E. coli catabolite activator protein
   4459..5541    -  CDS            lacI: lac repressor; lacI; The lac repressor binds to the lac operator to inhibit transcription in E. coli. This inhibition can be relieved by adding lactose or isopropyl-β-D-thiogalactopyranoside (IPTG).
   5542..5619    -  promoter       lacI promoter: lacI
   5627..5906    -  CDS            TcR (fragment): tetracycline efflux protein; tet; confers resistance to tetracycline
   5928..5946    +  promoter       T7 promoter: promoter for bacteriophage T7 RNA polymerase
   5947..5971    +  protein_bind   lac operator: The lac repressor binds to the lac operator to inhibit transcription in E. coli. This inhibition can be relieved by adding lactose or isopropyl-β-D-thiogalactopyranoside (IPTG). lac repressor encoded by lacI
   5986..6008    +  RBS            RBS: efficient ribosome binding site from bacteriophage T7 gene 10 (Olins and Rangwala, 1989)
   6027..6043    +  CDS            capTEV™ (fragment): composite tag for in vivo biotinylation, TEV protease cleavage, and 6xHis tagging
>Addgene plasmid #49684 | pVRa29_371 | depositor full sequence | sequence record 74466 | pVRa29_371 sequence 6080 bps
ATGCGTCTGGTTCGTCGTGCACTGGCACGTGATGCCGGTGCATTTCGTACCATTATTAAAACCCATAACC
AGCGTCTGTATCGTCTGGCACGCGGTATTCTGCGTAATGATGCCGAAGCAGAAGATGTTGTTCAAGAGGC
CTATGTTCGTGCATTTGCCAATCTGGCAGCATTTCGTGGTGATGCAAGCCTGGCAACCTGGCTGAGCCGT
ATTGTTATTAATGAAGCACTGGGTCGTCTGCGTAAACGTCGTCGTACCGTTGCAATGCCGGAAAGTCCGG
AAGCACAGGTTATTCGTTTTCCGCTGAATCCGAGTGATGATCCGGAACGTACCATGGCACAGCGTCAGAT
TCTGGCACTGGTTGAACGTGCAACCGATAGCCTGCCGGATATTTATCGTATGGTTTTTGTTGCCCGTGTG
ATTGAAGGTCTGAGCATGGAAGAAACCGCTGATCTGCTGGGTGTTCGTCCGGAAACCGTTAAAACCCGTC
TGCATCGTGCACGTGCCCTGCTGCGTAAAGCACTGGATGATGAAATTGGTCCGGTTCTGCTGGATGCATT
TCCGTTTGCAGGTCGTCGTTGTGGTCGTCTGACCCGTGCAGTTATGGGTCGCCTGGGTCTGGAATAAGGA
TCCAAGCTTGCGGCCGCACTCGAGCACCACCACCACCACCACTGAGATCCGGCTGCTAACAAAGCCCGAA
AGGAAGCTGAGTTGGCTGCTGCCACCGCTGAGCAATAACTAGCATAACCCCTTGGGGCCTCTAAACGGGT
CTTGAGGGGTTTTTTGCTGAAAGGAGGAACTATATCCGGATTGGCGAATGGG
[124 nt withheld, positions 823-946]
C
[91 nt withheld, positions 948-1038]
A
[49 nt withheld, positions 1040-1088]
CCTTTGACGTTGGAGTCCACGTTCTTT
[37 nt withheld, positions 1116-1152]
ACCCTATCTCGGTCTATTCTTTTGATTTATAAGGGATTTTGCCGATTTCGGCCTATTGGTTAAAAAATGA
GCTGATTTAACAAAAATTTAACGCGAATTTTAACAAAATATTAACGTTTACAATTTCAGGTGGCACTTTT
CGGGGAAATGTGCGCGGAACCCCTATTTGTTTATTTTTCTAAATACATTCAAATATGTATCCGCTCATGA
GACAATAACCCTGATAAATGCTTCAATAATATTGAAAAAGGAAGAGTATGAGTATTCAACATTTCCGTGT
CGCCCTTATTCCCTTTTTTGCGGCATTTTGCCTTCCTGTTTTTGCTCACCCAGAAACGCTGGTGAAAGTA
AAAGATGCTGAAGATCAGTTGGGTGCACGAGTGGGTTACATCGAACTGGATCTCAACAGCGGTAAGATCC
TTGAGAGTTTTCGCCCCGAAGAACGTTTTCCAATGATGAGCACTTTTAAAGTTCTGCTATGTGGCGCGGT
ATTATCCCGTATTGACGCCGGGCAAGAGCAACTCGGTCGCCGCATACACTATTCTCAGAATGACTTGGTT
GAGTACTCACCAGTCACAGAAAAGCATCTTACGGATGGCATGACAGTAAGAGAATTATGCAGTGCTGCCA
TAACCATGAGTGATAACACTGCGGCCAACTTACTTCTGACAACGATCGGAGGACCGAAGGAGCTAACCGC
TTTTTTGCACAACATGGGGGATCATGTAACTCGCCTTGATCGTTGGGAACCGGAGCTGAATGAAGCCATA
CCAAACGACGAGCGTGACACCACGATGCCTGCAGCAATGGCAACAACGTTGCGCAAACTATTAACTGGCG
AACTACTTACTCTAGCTTCCCGGCAACAATTAATAGACTGGATGGAGGCGGATAAAGTTGCAGGACCACT
TCTGCGCTCGGCCCTTCCGGCTGGCTGGTTTATTGCTGATAAATCTGGAGCCGGTGAGCGTGGGTCTCGC
GGTATCATTGCAGCACTGGGGCCAGATGGTAAGCCCTCCCGTATCGTAGTTATCTACACGACGGGGAGTC
AGGCAACTATGGATGAACGAAATAGACAGATCGCTGAGATAGGTGCCTCACTGATTAAGCATTGGTAACT
GTCAGACCAAGTTTACTCATATATACTTTAGATTGATTTAAAACTTCATTTTTAATTTAAAAGGATCTAG
GTGAAGATCCTTTTTGATAATCTCATGACCAAAATCCCTTAACGTGAGTTTTCGTTCCACTGAGCGTCAG
ACCCCGTAGAAAAGATCAAAGGATCTTCTTGAGATCCTTTTTTTCTGCGCGTAATCTGCTGCTTGCAAAC
AAAAAAACCACCGCTACCAGCGGTGGTTTGTTTGCCGGATCAAGAGCTACCAACTCTTTTTCCGAAGGTA
ACTGGCTTCAGCAGAGCGCAGATACCAAATACTGTCCTTCTAGTGTAGCCGTAGTTAGGCCACCACTTCA
AGAACTCTGTAGCACCGCCTACATACCTCGCTCTGCTAATCCTGTTACCAGTGGCTGCTGCCAGTGGCGA
TAAGTCGTGTCTTACCGGGTTGGACTCAAGACGATAGTTACCGGATAAGGCGCAGCGGTCGGGCTGAACG
GGGGGTTCGTGCACACAGCCCAGCTTGGAGCGAACGACCTACACCGAACTGAGATACCTACAGCGTGAGC
TATGAGAAAGCGCCACGCTTCCCGAAGGGAGAAAGGCGGACAGGTATCCGGTAAGCGGCAGGGTCGGAAC
AGGAGAGCGCACGAGGGAGCTTCCAGGGGGAAACGCCTGGTATCTTTATAGTCCTGTCGGGTTTCGCCAC
CTCTGACTTGAGCGTCGATTTTTGTGATGCTCGTCAGGGGGGCGGAGCCTATGGAAAAACGCCAGCAACG
CGGCCTTTTTACGGTTCCTGGCCTTTTGCTGGCCTTTTGCTCACATGTTCTTTCCTGCGTTATCCCCTGA
TTCTGTGGATAACCGTATTACCGCCTTTGAGTGAGCTGATACCGCTCGCCGCAGCCGAACGACCGAGCGC
AGCGAGTCAGTGAGCGAGGAAGCGGAAGAGCGCCTGATGCGGTATTTTCTCCTTACGCATCTGTGCGGTA
TTTCACACCGCATATATGGTGCACTCTCAGTACAATCTGCTCTGATGCCGCATAGTTAAGCCAGTATACA
CTCCGCTATCGCTACGTGACTGGGTCATGGCTGCGCCCCGACACCCGCCAACACCCGCTGACGCGCCCTG
ACGGGCTTGTCTGCTCCCGGCATCCGCTTACAGACAAGCTGTGACCGTCTCCGGGAGCTGCATGTGTCAG
AGGTTTTCACCGTCATCACCGAAACGCGCGAGGCAGCTGCGGTAAAGCTCATCAGCGTGGTCGTGAAGCG
ATTCACAGATGTCTGCCTGTTCATCCGCGTCCAGCTCGTTGAGTTTCTCCAGAAGCGTTAATGTCTGGCT
TCTGATAAAGCGGGCCATGTTAAGGGCGGTTTTTTCCTGTTTGGTCACTGATGCCTCCGTGTAAGGGGGA
TTTCTGTTCATGGGGGTAATGATACCGATGAAACGAGAGAGGATGCTCACGATACGGGTTACTGATGATG
AACATGCCCGGTTACTGGAACGTTGTGAGGGTAAACAACTGGCGGTATGGATGCGGCGGGACCAGAGAAA
AATCACTCAGGGTCAATGCCAGCGCTTCGTTAATACAGATGTAGGTGTTCCACAGGGTAGCCAGCAGCAT
CCTGCGATGCAGATCCGGAACATAATGGTGCAGGGCGCTGACTTCCGCGTTTCCAGACTTTACGAAACAC
GGAAACCGAAGACCATTCATGTTGTTGCTCAGGTCGCAGACGTTTTGCAGCAGCAGTCGCTTCACGTTCG
CTCGCGTATCGGTGATTCATTCTGCTAACCAGTAAGGCAACCCCGCCAGCCTAGCCGGGTCCTCAACGAC
AGGAGCACGATCATGCGCACCCGTGGGGCCGCCATGCCGGCGATAATGGCCTGCTTCTCGCCGAAACGTT
TGGTGGCGGGACCAGTGACGAAGGCTTGAGCGAGGGCGTGCAAGATTCCGAATACCGCAAGCGACAGGCC
GATCATCGTCGCGCTCCAGCGAAAGCGGTCCTCGCCGAAAATGACCCAGAGCGCTGCCGGCACCTGTCCT
ACGAGTTGCATGATAAAGAAGACAGTCATAAGTGCGGCGACGATAGTCATGCCCCGCGCCCACCGGAAGG
AGCTGACTGGGTTGAAGGCTCTCAAGGGCATCGGTCGAGATCCCGGTGCCTAATGAGTGAGCTAACTTAC
ATTAATTGCGTTGCGCTCACTGCCCGCTTTCCAGTCGGGAAACCTGTCGTGCCAGCTGCATTAATGAATC
GGCCAACGCGCGGGGAGAGGCGGTTTGCGTATTGGGCGCCAGGGTGGTTTTTCTTTTCACCAGTGAGACG
GGCAACAGCTGATTGCCCTTCACCGCCTGGCCCTGAGAGAGTTGCAGCAAGCGGTCCACGCTGGTTTGCC
CCAGCAGGCGAAAATCCTGTTTGATGGTGGTTAACGGCGGGATATAACATGAGCTGTCTTCGGTATCGTC
GTATCCCACTACCGAGATATCCGCACCAACGCGCAGCCCGGACTCGGTAATGGCGCGCATTGCGCCCAGC
GCCATCTGATCGTTGGCAACCAGCATCGCAGTGGGAACGATGCCCTCATTCAGCATTTGCATGGTTTGTT
GAAAACCGGACATGGCACTCCAGTCGCCTTCCCGTTCCGCTATCGGCTGAATTTGATTGCGAGTGAGATA
TTTATGCCAGCCAGCCAGACGCAGACGCGCCGAGACAGAACTTAATGGGCCCGCTAACAGCGCGATTTGC
TGGTGACCCAATGCGACCAGATGCTCCACGCCCAGTCGCGTACCGTCTTCATGGGAGAAAATAATACTGT
TGATGGGTGTCTGGTCAGAGACATCAAGAAATAACGCCGGAACATTAGTGCAGGCAGCTTCCACAGCAAT
GGCATCCTGGTCATCCAGCGGATAGTTAATGATCAGCCCACTGACGCGTTGCGCGAGAAGATTGTGCACC
GCCGCTTTACAGGCTTCGACGCCGCTTCGTTCTACCATCGACACCACCACGCTGGCACCCAGTTGATCGG
CGCGAGATTTAATCGCCGCGACAATTTGCGACGGCGCGTGCAGGGCCAGACTGGAGGTGGCAACGCCAAT
CAGCAACGACTGTTTGCCCGCCAGTTGTTGTGCCACGCGGTTGGGAATGTAATTCAGCTCCGCCATCGCC
GCTTCCACTTTTTCCCGCGTTTTCGCAGAAACGTGGCTGGCCTGGTTCACCACGCGGGAAACGGTCTGAT
AAGAGACACCGGCATACTCTGCGACATCGTATAACGTTACTGGTTTCACATTCACCACCCTGAATTGACT
CTCTTCCGGGCGCTATCATGCCATACCGCGAAAGGTTTTGCGCCATTCGATGGTGTCCGGGATCTCGACG
CTCTCCCTTATGCGACTCCTGCATTAGGAAGCAGCCCAGTAGTAGGTTGAGGCCGTTGAGCACCGCCGCC
GCAAGGAATGGTGCATGCAAGGAGATGGCGCCCAACAGTCCCCCGGCCACGGGGCCTGCCACCATACCCA
CGCCGAAACAAGCGCTCATGAGCCCGAAGTGGCGAGCCCGATCTTCCCCATCGGTGATGTCGGCGATATA
GGCGCCAGCAACCGCACCTGTGGCGCCGGTGATGCCGGCCACGATGCGTCCGGCGTAGAGGATCGAGATC
TCGATCCCGCGAAATTAATACGACTCACTATAGGGGAATTGTGAGCGGATAACAATTCCCCTCTAGAAAT
AATTTTGTTTAACTTTAAGAAGGAGATATACCATGGGCAGCAGCCATCATCATCATCATCACAGCAGCGG
CCTGGAAGTTCTGTTCCAGGGGCCCCAT
