>Addgene plasmid #49684 | pVRa29_371 | depositor partial sequence | sequence record 74046 | ECF gene
ATGCGTCTGGTTCGTCGTGCACTGGCACGTGATGCCGGTGCATTTCGTACCATTATTAAAACCCATAACC
AGCGTCTGTATCGTCTGGCACGCGGTATTCTGCGTAATGATGCCGAAGCAGAAGATGTTGTTCAAGAGGC
CTATGTTCGTGCATTTGCCAATCTGGCAGCATTTCGTGGTGATGCAAGCCTGGCAACCTGGCTGAGCCGT
ATTGTTATTAATGAAGCACTGGGTCGTCTGCGTAAACGTCGTCGTACCGTTGCAATGCCGGAAAGTCCGG
AAGCACAGGTTATTCGTTTTCCGCTGAATCCGAGTGATGATCCGGAACGTACCATGGCACAGCGTCAGAT
TCTGGCACTGGTTGAACGTGCAACCGATAGCCTGCCGGATATTTATCGTATGGTTTTTGTTGCCCGTGTG
ATTGAAGGTCTGAGCATGGAAGAAACCGCTGATCTGCTGGGTGTTCGTCCGGAAACCGTTAAAACCCGTC
TGCATCGTGCACGTGCCCTGCTGCGTAAAGCACTGGATGATGAAATTGGTCCGGTTCTGCTGGATGCATT
TCCGTTTGCAGGTCGTCGTTGTGGTCGTCTGACCCGTGCAGTTATGGGTCGCCTGGGTCTGGAATAA
