>Addgene plasmid #49684 | pVRa29_371 | depositor partial sequence | sequence record 74047 | pVRa backbone
GGATCCAAGCTTGCGGCCGCACTCGAGCACCACCACCACCACCACTGAGATCCGGCTGCTAACAAAGCCC
GAAAGGAAGCTGAGTTGGCTGCTGCCACCGCTGAGCAATAACTAGCATAACCCCTTGGGGCCTCTAAACG
GGTCTTGAGGGGTTTTTTGCTGAAAGGAGGAACTATATCCGGATTGGCGAATGGG
[124 nt withheld, positions 196-319]
C
[91 nt withheld, positions 321-411]
A
[49 nt withheld, positions 413-461]
CCTTTGACGTTGGAGTCCACGTTCTTT
[37 nt withheld, positions 489-525]
ACCCTATCTCGGTCTATTCTTTTGATTTATAAGGGATTTTGCCGATTTCGGCCTATTGGTTAAAAAATGA
GCTGATTTAACAAAAATTTAACGCGAATTTTAACAAAATATTAACGTTTACAATTTCAGGTGGCACTTTT
CGGGGAAATGTGCGCGGAACCCCTATTTGTTTATTTTTCTAAATACATTCAAATATGTATCCGCTCATGA
GACAATAACCCTGATAAATGCTTCAATAATATTGAAAAAGGAAGAGTATGAGTATTCAACATTTCCGTGT
CGCCCTTATTCCCTTTTTTGCGGCATTTTGCCTTCCTGTTTTTGCTCACCCAGAAACGCTGGTGAAAGTA
AAAGATGCTGAAGATCAGTTGGGTGCACGAGTGGGTTACATCGAACTGGATCTCAACAGCGGTAAGATCC
TTGAGAGTTTTCGCCCCGAAGAACGTTTTCCAATGATGAGCACTTTTAAAGTTCTGCTATGTGGCGCGGT
ATTATCCCGTATTGACGCCGGGCAAGAGCAACTCGGTCGCCGCATACACTATTCTCAGAATGACTTGGTT
GAGTACTCACCAGTCACAGAAAAGCATCTTACGGATGGCATGACAGTAAGAGAATTATGCAGTGCTGCCA
TAACCATGAGTGATAACACTGCGGCCAACTTACTTCTGACAACGATCGGAGGACCGAAGGAGCTAACCGC
TTTTTTGCACAACATGGGGGATCATGTAACTCGCCTTGATCGTTGGGAACCGGAGCTGAATGAAGCCATA
CCAAACGACGAGCGTGACACCACGATGCCTGCAGCAATGGCAACAACGTTGCGCAAACTATTAACTGGCG
AACTACTTACTCTAGCTTCCCGGCAACAATTAATAGACTGGATGGAGGCGGATAAAGTTGCAGGACCACT
TCTGCGCTCGGCCCTTCCGGCTGGCTGGTTTATTGCTGATAAATCTGGAGCCGGTGAGCGTGGGTCTCGC
GGTATCATTGCAGCACTGGGGCCAGATGGTAAGCCCTCCCGTATCGTAGTTATCTACACGACGGGGAGTC
AGGCAACTATGGATGAACGAAATAGACAGATCGCTGAGATAGGTGCCTCACTGATTAAGCATTGGTAACT
GTCAGACCAAGTTTACTCATATATACTTTAGATTGATTTAAAACTTCATTTTTAATTTAAAAGGATCTAG
GTGAAGATCCTTTTTGATAATCTCATGACCAAAATCCCTTAACGTGAGTTTTCGTTCCACTGAGCGTCAG
ACCCCGTAGAAAAGATCAAAGGATCTTCTTGAGATCCTTTTTTTCTGCGCGTAATCTGCTGCTTGCAAAC
AAAAAAACCACCGCTACCAGCGGTGGTTTGTTTGCCGGATCAAGAGCTACCAACTCTTTTTCCGAAGGTA
ACTGGCTTCAGCAGAGCGCAGATACCAAATACTGTCCTTCTAGTGTAGCCGTAGTTAGGCCACCACTTCA
AGAACTCTGTAGCACCGCCTACATACCTCGCTCTGCTAATCCTGTTACCAGTGGCTGCTGCCAGTGGCGA
TAAGTCGTGTCTTACCGGGTTGGACTCAAGACGATAGTTACCGGATAAGGCGCAGCGGTCGGGCTGAACG
GGGGGTTCGTGCACACAGCCCAGCTTGGAGCGAACGACCTACACCGAACTGAGATACCTACAGCGTGAGC
TATGAGAAAGCGCCACGCTTCCCGAAGGGAGAAAGGCGGACAGGTATCCGGTAAGCGGCAGGGTCGGAAC
AGGAGAGCGCACGAGGGAGCTTCCAGGGGGAAACGCCTGGTATCTTTATAGTCCTGTCGGGTTTCGCCAC
CTCTGACTTGAGCGTCGATTTTTGTGATGCTCGTCAGGGGGGCGGAGCCTATGGAAAAACGCCAGCAACG
CGGCCTTTTTACGGTTCCTGGCCTTTTGCTGGCCTTTTGCTCACATGTTCTTTCCTGCGTTATCCCCTGA
TTCTGTGGATAACCGTATTACCGCCTTTGAGTGAGCTGATACCGCTCGCCGCAGCCGAACGACCGAGCGC
AGCGAGTCAGTGAGCGAGGAAGCGGAAGAGCGCCTGATGCGGTATTTTCTCCTTACGCATCTGTGCGGTA
TTTCACACCGCATATATGGTGCACTCTCAGTACAATCTGCTCTGATGCCGCATAGTTAAGCCAGTATACA
CTCCGCTATCGCTACGTGACTGGGTCATGGCTGCGCCCCGACACCCGCCAACACCCGCTGACGCGCCCTG
ACGGGCTTGTCTGCTCCCGGCATCCGCTTACAGACAAGCTGTGACCGTCTCCGGGAGCTGCATGTGTCAG
AGGTTTTCACCGTCATCACCGAAACGCGCGAGGCAGCTGCGGTAAAGCTCATCAGCGTGGTCGTGAAGCG
ATTCACAGATGTCTGCCTGTTCATCCGCGTCCAGCTCGTTGAGTTTCTCCAGAAGCGTTAATGTCTGGCT
TCTGATAAAGCGGGCCATGTTAAGGGCGGTTTTTTCCTGTTTGGTCACTGATGCCTCCGTGTAAGGGGGA
TTTCTGTTCATGGGGGTAATGATACCGATGAAACGAGAGAGGATGCTCACGATACGGGTTACTGATGATG
AACATGCCCGGTTACTGGAACGTTGTGAGGGTAAACAACTGGCGGTATGGATGCGGCGGGACCAGAGAAA
AATCACTCAGGGTCAATGCCAGCGCTTCGTTAATACAGATGTAGGTGTTCCACAGGGTAGCCAGCAGCAT
CCTGCGATGCAGATCCGGAACATAATGGTGCAGGGCGCTGACTTCCGCGTTTCCAGACTTTACGAAACAC
GGAAACCGAAGACCATTCATGTTGTTGCTCAGGTCGCAGACGTTTTGCAGCAGCAGTCGCTTCACGTTCG
CTCGCGTATCGGTGATTCATTCTGCTAACCAGTAAGGCAACCCCGCCAGCCTAGCCGGGTCCTCAACGAC
AGGAGCACGATCATGCGCACCCGTGGGGCCGCCATGCCGGCGATAATGGCCTGCTTCTCGCCGAAACGTT
TGGTGGCGGGACCAGTGACGAAGGCTTGAGCGAGGGCGTGCAAGATTCCGAATACCGCAAGCGACAGGCC
GATCATCGTCGCGCTCCAGCGAAAGCGGTCCTCGCCGAAAATGACCCAGAGCGCTGCCGGCACCTGTCCT
ACGAGTTGCATGATAAAGAAGACAGTCATAAGTGCGGCGACGATAGTCATGCCCCGCGCCCACCGGAAGG
AGCTGACTGGGTTGAAGGCTCTCAAGGGCATCGGTCGAGATCCCGGTGCCTAATGAGTGAGCTAACTTAC
ATTAATTGCGTTGCGCTCACTGCCCGCTTTCCAGTCGGGAAACCTGTCGTGCCAGCTGCATTAATGAATC
GGCCAACGCGCGGGGAGAGGCGGTTTGCGTATTGGGCGCCAGGGTGGTTTTTCTTTTCACCAGTGAGACG
GGCAACAGCTGATTGCCCTTCACCGCCTGGCCCTGAGAGAGTTGCAGCAAGCGGTCCACGCTGGTTTGCC
CCAGCAGGCGAAAATCCTGTTTGATGGTGGTTAACGGCGGGATATAACATGAGCTGTCTTCGGTATCGTC
GTATCCCACTACCGAGATATCCGCACCAACGCGCAGCCCGGACTCGGTAATGGCGCGCATTGCGCCCAGC
GCCATCTGATCGTTGGCAACCAGCATCGCAGTGGGAACGATGCCCTCATTCAGCATTTGCATGGTTTGTT
GAAAACCGGACATGGCACTCCAGTCGCCTTCCCGTTCCGCTATCGGCTGAATTTGATTGCGAGTGAGATA
TTTATGCCAGCCAGCCAGACGCAGACGCGCCGAGACAGAACTTAATGGGCCCGCTAACAGCGCGATTTGC
TGGTGACCCAATGCGACCAGATGCTCCACGCCCAGTCGCGTACCGTCTTCATGGGAGAAAATAATACTGT
TGATGGGTGTCTGGTCAGAGACATCAAGAAATAACGCCGGAACATTAGTGCAGGCAGCTTCCACAGCAAT
GGCATCCTGGTCATCCAGCGGATAGTTAATGATCAGCCCACTGACGCGTTGCGCGAGAAGATTGTGCACC
GCCGCTTTACAGGCTTCGACGCCGCTTCGTTCTACCATCGACACCACCACGCTGGCACCCAGTTGATCGG
CGCGAGATTTAATCGCCGCGACAATTTGCGACGGCGCGTGCAGGGCCAGACTGGAGGTGGCAACGCCAAT
CAGCAACGACTGTTTGCCCGCCAGTTGTTGTGCCACGCGGTTGGGAATGTAATTCAGCTCCGCCATCGCC
GCTTCCACTTTTTCCCGCGTTTTCGCAGAAACGTGGCTGGCCTGGTTCACCACGCGGGAAACGGTCTGAT
AAGAGACACCGGCATACTCTGCGACATCGTATAACGTTACTGGTTTCACATTCACCACCCTGAATTGACT
CTCTTCCGGGCGCTATCATGCCATACCGCGAAAGGTTTTGCGCCATTCGATGGTGTCCGGGATCTCGACG
CTCTCCCTTATGCGACTCCTGCATTAGGAAGCAGCCCAGTAGTAGGTTGAGGCCGTTGAGCACCGCCGCC
GCAAGGAATGGTGCATGCAAGGAGATGGCGCCCAACAGTCCCCCGGCCACGGGGCCTGCCACCATACCCA
CGCCGAAACAAGCGCTCATGAGCCCGAAGTGGCGAGCCCGATCTTCCCCATCGGTGATGTCGGCGATATA
GGCGCCAGCAACCGCACCTGTGGCGCCGGTGATGCCGGCCACGATGCGTCCGGCGTAGAGGATCGAGATC
TCGATCCCGCGAAATTAATACGACTCACTATAGGGGAATTGTGAGCGGATAACAATTCCCCTCTAGAAAT
AATTTTGTTTAACTTTAAGAAGGAGATATACCATGGGCAGCAGCCATCATCATCATCATCACAGCAGCGG
CCTGGAAGTTCTGTTCCAGGGGCCCCAT
