>Addgene plasmid #49684 | pVRa29_371 | addgene partial sequence | sequence record 77265 | pBRrevBam 5'-GGTGATGTCGGCGATATAGG-3'
CGGTGATGCCGGCCACGATGCGTCCGGCGTAGAGGATCGAGATCTCGATCCCGCGAAATTAATACGACTC
ACTATAGGGGAATTGTGAGCGGATAACAATTCCCCTCTAGAAATAATTTTGTTTAACTTTAAGAAGGAGA
TATACCATGGGCAGCAGCCATCATCATCATCATCACAGCAGCGGCCTGGAAGTTCTGTTCCAGGGGCCCC
ATATGCGTCTGGTTCGTCGTGCACTGGCACGTGATGCCGGTGCATTTCGTACCATTATTAAAACCCATAA
CCAGCGTCTGTATCGTCTGGCACGCGGTATTCTGCGTAATGATGCCGAAGCAGAAGATGTTGTTCAAGAG
GCCTATGTTCGTGCATTTGCCAATCTGGCAGCATTTCGTGGTGATGCAAGCCTGGCAACCTGGCTGAGCC
GTATTGTTATTAATGAAGCACTGGGTCGTCTGCGTAAACGTCGTCGTACCGTTGCAATGCCGGAAAGTCC
GGAAGCACAGGTTATTCGTTTTCCGCTGAATCCGAGTGATGATCCGGAACGTACCATGGCACAGCGTCAG
ATTCTGGCACTGGTTGAACGTGCAACCGATAGCCTGCCGGATATTTATCGTATGGTTTTTGTTGCCCGTG
TGATTGAAGGTCTGAGCATGGAAGAAACCGCTGATCTGCTGGGTGTTCGTCCGGAAACCGTTAAAACCCG
TCTGCATCGTGCACGTGCCCTGCTGCGTAAAGCACTGGATGATGAAATTGGTCCGGTTCTGCTGGATGCA
TTTCCGTTTGCAGGTCGTCGTTGTGGTCGTCTGACCCGTGCAGTTATGGGTCGCCTGGGTCTGGAAT
